>Addgene plasmid #70088 | pGEx-4T-1-YTHDF3 | depositor partial sequence | sequence record 126153 | cds of YTHDF3 isoform a
ATGTCAGCCACTAGCGTGGATCAGAGACCTAAAGGGCAAGGAAATAAAGTTTCAGTACAAAACGGTTCGA
TTCATCAAAAAGATGCTGTAAATGATGATGATTTTGAGCCATACTTAAGTAGCCAGACAAATCAGAGTAA
CAGCTATCCACCAATGTCAGATCCATACATGCCTAGTTACTATGCTCCATCCATTGGATTTCCATATTCT
CTTGGGGAAGCAGCGTGGTCCACAGCTGGAGACCAGCCTATGCCATATCTGACAACCTATGGACAAATGA
GTAATGGAGAACATCACTATATACCAGATGGTGTATTTAGTCAACCTGGGGCATTAGGAAATACCCCTCC
ATTTCTTGGTCAACATGGATTTAACTTTTTTCCTGGTAATGCTGATTTCTCTACATGGGGGACAAGTGGA
TCTCAGGGACAATCAACACAAAGTTCTGCTTATAGTAGCAGTTATGGCTATCCACCTAGTTCTCTTGGGA
GAGCTATTACTGATGGACAGGCTGGATTTGGCAATGATACTTTGAGTAAGGTGCCTGGCATTAGCAGTAT
TGAGCAAGGCATGACTGGACTGAAAATTGGTGGTGACCTGACAGCTGCAGTGACAAAAACTGTAGGTACA
GCTTTGAGCAGCAGTGGTATGACTAGCATTGCAACCAATAGTGTGCCCCCAGTTAGCAGTGCAGCACCTA
AACCAACCTCCTGGGCTGCCATTGCCAGAAAGCCTGCCAAACCTCAACCGAAACTTAAACCCAAGGGCAA
TGTGGGAATTGGGGGTTCTGCTGTACCACCACCTCCTATAAAACACAACATGAATATTGGAACTTGGGAT
GAAAAAGGGTCAGTGGTAAAGGCTCCACCAACCCAACCAGTTCTGCCTCCTCAAACTATAATCCAGCAGC
CTCAGCCATTAATTCAACCACCACCATTGGTGCAAAGCCAACTGCCTCAACAGCAGCCTCAACCACCACA
ACCACAGCAGCAACAAGGACCTCAGCCACAGGCCCAGCCTCACCAAGTGCAGCCTCAACAGCAGCAGCTG
CAGAATCGCTGGGTAGCTCCTCGTAACAGGGGAGCAGGCTTCAACCAGAACAATGGAGCGGGCAGTGAAA
ACTTTGGTTTAGGTGTTGTACCTGTCAGTGCTTCACCTTCTAGTGTAGAAGTGCATCCCGTGCTGGAAAA
GCTAAAGGCCATAAACAACTATAATCCCAAAGACTTTGATTGGAATCTGAAGAATGGACGTGTGTTTATA
ATTAAAAGCTACTCTGAGGATGACATACATCGTTCCATTAAATACTCTATCTGGTGTAGTACTGAGCATG
GTAATAAGCGTTTGGATGCAGCTTACCGTTCCCTGAATGGGAAAGGCCCACTCTATTTACTCTTCAGTGT
GAATGGCAGTGGACATTTTTGTGGAGTGGCTGAAATGAAGTCTGTTGTGGACTATAATGCGTATGCTGGT
GTCTGGTCTCAGGATAAGTGGAAGGGCAAATTTGAAGTTAAATGGATCTTTGTCAAAGATGTTCCCAATA
ACCAATTACGGCATATTCGCTTAGAAAATAATGACAACAAACCGGTTACCAATTCAAGGGACACTCAAGA
GGTACCCCTAGAAAAAGCTAAGCAAGTGCTTAAAATAATTGCTACTTTCAAGCATACCACCTCAATCTTT
GATGACTTTGCACATTATGAAAAGCGTCAAGAAGAGGAGGAAGCCATGCGTAGGGAGAGAAATAGAAACA
AACAATAA
