>Addgene plasmid #70088 | pGEx-4T-1-YTHDF3 | addgene partial sequence | sequence record 129701 | pGEX3 5'-CCGGGAGCTGCATGTGTCAGAGG-3'
AACGCGCGAGGCAGATCGTCAGTCAGTCACGATGCGGCCGCTCGAGTCATTGTTTGTTTCTATTTCTCTC
CCTACGCATGGCTTCCTCCTCTTCTTGACGCTTTTCATAATGTGCAAAGTCATCAAAGATTGAGGTGGTA
TGCTTGAAAGTAGCAATTATTTTAAGCACTTGCTTAGCTTTTTCTAGGGGTACCTCTTGAGTGTCCCTTG
AATTGGTAACCGGTTTGTTGTCATTATTTTCTAAGCGAATATGCCGTAATTGGTTATTGGGAACATCTTT
GACAAAGATCCATTTAACTTCAAATTTGCCCTTCCACTTATCCTGAGACCAGACACCAGCATACGCATTA
TAGTCCACAACAGACTTCATTTCAGCCACTCCACAAAAATGTCCACTGCCATTCACACTGAAGAGTAAAT
AGAGTGGGCCTTTCCCATTCAGGGAACGGTAAGCTGCATCCAAACGCTTATTACCATGCTCAGTACTACA
CCAGATAGAGTATTTAATGGAACGATGTATGTCATCCTCAGAGTAGCTTTTAATTATAAACACACGTCCA
TTCTTCAGATTCCAATCAAAGTCTTTGGGATTATAGTTGTTTATGGCCTTTAGCTTTTCCAGCACGGGAT
GCACTTCTACACTAGAAGGTGAAGCACTGACAGGTACAACACCTAAACCAAAGTTTTCACTGCCCGCTCC
ATTGTTCTGGTTGAAGCCTGCTCCCCTGTTACGAGGAGCTACCCAGCGATTCTGCAGCTGCTGCTGTTGA
GGCTGCACTTGGTGAGGCTGGGCCTGTGGCTGAGGTCCTTGTTGCTGCTGTGGTTGTGGTGGTTGAGGCT
GCTGTTGAGGCAGTTGGCTTTGCACCAATGGTGGTGGTTGAATTAATGGCTGAGGCTGCTGGATTATAGT
TTGAGGAGGCAGAACTGGTTGGGTTGGTGGAGCCTTTACCACTGACCCTTTT
