>Addgene plasmid #70088 | pGEx-4T-1-YTHDF3 | addgene partial sequence | sequence record 131467 | pGEX5 5'-GGGCTGGCAAGCCACGTTTGGTG-3'
CGCGTGGATCCATGTCAGCCACTAGCGTGGATCAGAGACCTAAAGGGCAAGGAAATAAAGTTTCAGTACA
AAACGGTTCGATTCATCAAAAAGATGCTGTAAATGATGATGATTTTGAGCCATACTTAAGTAGCCAGACA
AATCAGAGTAACAGCTATCCACCAATGTCAGATCCATACATGCCTAGTTACTATGCTCCATCCATTGGAT
TTCCATATTCTCTTGGGGAAGCAGCGTGGTCCACAGCTGGAGACCAGCCTATGCCATATCTGACAACCTA
TGGACAAATGAGTAATGGAGAACATCACTATATACCAGATGGTGTATTTAGTCAACCTGGGGCATTAGGA
AATACCCCTCCATTTCTTGGTCAACATGGATTTAACTTTTTTCCTGGTAATGCTGATTTCTCTACATGGG
GGACAAGTGGATCTCAGGGACAATCAACACAAAGTTCTGCTTATAGTAGCAGTTATGGCTATCCACCTAG
TTCTCTTGGGAGAGCTATTACTGATGGACAGGCTGGATTTGGCAATGATACTTTGAGTAAGGTGCCTGGC
ATTAGCAGTATTGAGCAAGGCATGACTGGACTGAAAATTGGTGGTGACCTGACAGCTGCAGTGACAAAAA
CTGTAGGTACAGCTTTGAGCAGCAGTGGTATGACTAGCATTGCAACCAATAGTGTGCCCCCAGTTAGCAG
TGCAGCACCTAAACCAACCTCCTGGGCTGCCATTGCCAGAAAGCCTGCCAAACCTCAACCGAAACTTAAA
CCCAAGGGCAATGTGGGAATTGGGGGTTCTGCTGTACCACCACCTCCTATAAAACACAACATGAATATTG
GAACTTGGGATGAAAAAGGGTCAGTGGTAAAGGCTCCACCAACCCAACCAGTTCTGCCTCCTCAAACTAT
AATCCAGCAGCCTCAGCCATTAATTCACC
