[The description below was written by a language model from this plasmid's Addgene catalogue record.]
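Description:
pGEx-4T-1-YTHDF3 is a bacterial expression plasmid built on the pGEx-4T-1 backbone (about 4.97 kb) for producing human YTHDF3 in E. coli as a fusion to glutathione S-transferase. The complete plasmid is recorded as roughly 6.7 kb, is maintained at high copy number, and is selected with ampicillin. The record does not include a feature table, so the replication origin and other backbone elements are not itemised.

The insert is the approximately 1.76 kb coding sequence of YTH N(6)-methyladenosine RNA binding protein 3, isoform a, from Homo sapiens. It was placed between the BamHI and XhoI sites of the backbone, both of which remain intact, so the insert can be excised or exchanged. Transcription is driven by the tac promoter, a hybrid trp/lac promoter that is normally held off by the Lac repressor and switched on with IPTG. The GST tag is supplied by the backbone and sits at the N terminus of YTHDF3. It allows the fusion protein to be captured on glutathione resin and often aids solubility. Vectors of the pGEX-4T series usually carry a thrombin cleavage site between GST and the cloned protein, although this is not stated in the record.

The stated purpose is E. coli expression of GST-tagged YTHDF3. YTHDF3 is a YTH-domain protein that binds N6-methyladenosine in RNA, and the plasmid is associated with work on m6A-dependent regulation of messenger RNA stability. Recombinant protein from it would suit purification, RNA-binding assays and pull-down experiments, though the record does not list specific applications.
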