Addgene plasmid #70088: pGEx-4T-1-YTHDF3
Purpose: Encode YTHDF3 isoform a with N-terminal GST tag for E. coli expression
Depositing lab: Chuan He. Depositing organization: University of Chicago. Publication: N6-methyladenosine-dependent regulation of messenger RNA stability. Wang X, Lu Z, Gomez A, Hon GC, Yue Y, Han D, Fu Y, Parisien M, Dai Q, Jia G, Ren B, Pan T, He C. Nature. 2014 Jan 2;505(7481):117-20. doi: 10.1038/nature12730. Epub 2013 Nov 27. PubMed 24284625.
Backbone
  Vector backbone: pGEx-4T-1
  Backbone size w/o insert (bp): 4969
  Total vector size (bp): 6712
  Vector type: Bacterial Expression
Growth in bacteria
  Bacterial resistance: Ampicillin, 100 μg/mL
  Growth temperature: 37°C
  Growth strain: DH5alpha
  Copy number: High Copy
Gene/Insert
  Gene/Insert name: YTH N(6)-methyladenosine RNA binding protein 3
  Species: H. sapiens (human)
  Insert size (bp): 1758
  GenBank ID: NM_152758.5
  Entrez Gene: YTHDF3 (a.k.a. DF3)
  Promoter: tac
  Tag / fusion protein: GST (N terminal on backbone)
  Cloning method: Restriction Enzyme; 5′ cloning site BamHI (not destroyed); 3′ cloning site XhoI (not destroyed)
  Sequencing primers: 5′ CTGGCAAGCCACGTTTGGTG; 3′ GGAGCTGCATGTGTCAGAGG
Terms and licenses: Academic/Nonprofit Terms; Industry Terms: Not Available to Industry
How to cite: pGEx-4T-1-YTHDF3 was a gift from Chuan He (Addgene plasmid # 70088 ; http://n2t.net/addgene:70088 ; RRID:Addgene_70088)
